Addgene plasmid #87308: pUC19-T7-3WJdB-T
Purpose: Expresses the fluorescence-activating Three-way Junction dimeric Broccoli (3WJdB) aptamer under the control of the T7 promoter.
Depositing lab: Donald Burke. Depositing organization: University of Missouri at Columbia. Publication: A Fluorescent Split Aptamer for Visualizing RNA-RNA Assembly In Vivo. Alam KK, Tawiah KD, Lichte MF, Porciani D, Burke DH. ACS Synth Biol. 2017 May 26. doi: 10.1021/acssynbio.7b00059. PubMed 28548488.
Backbone
  Vector backbone: pUC19
  Backbone size w/o insert (bp): 2686
  Total vector size (bp): 2914
  Vector type: Bacterial Expression, Synthetic Biology
Growth in bacteria
  Bacterial resistance: Ampicillin, 100 μg/mL
  Growth temperature: 37°C
  Growth strain: DH5alpha
  Copy number: High Copy
Gene/Insert
  Gene/Insert name: Three-way junction dimeric Broccoli aptamer (alt name: 3WJdB)
  Species: Synthetic
  Insert size (bp): 233
  Promoter: T7
  Cloning method: Restriction Enzyme; 5′ cloning site XbaI (not destroyed); 3′ cloning site XmaI (not destroyed)
  Sequencing primers: 5′ GCTATGACCATGATTACGCCAAG
Terms and licenses: Academic/Nonprofit Terms; Industry Terms: Not Available to Industry
How to cite: pUC19-T7-3WJdB-T was a gift from Donald Burke (Addgene plasmid # 87308 ; http://n2t.net/addgene:87308 ; RRID:Addgene_87308)
