[The description below was written by a language model from this plasmid's Addgene catalogue record and pLannotate feature annotations shown in this document.]
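Description:
pUC19-T7-3WJdB-T is a small (about 2.9 kb) bacterial expression and synthetic biology plasmid built on the pUC19 cloning vector. It is maintained in E. coli at high copy number through the ColE1/pMB1-type pUC origin and is selected with ampicillin via the β-lactamase (AmpR) gene and its native promoter. The remaining annotated elements are standard pUC19 remnants: the CAP binding site, lac promoter and lac operator upstream of the polylinker, a lacZα fragment interrupted by the insertion, and short fragments matching lacI, bom and rop that have no functional role here.

The payload is a 233 bp synthetic cassette cloned between the XbaI and XmaI sites of the multiple cloning site, both of which are retained. It consists of a bacteriophage T7 promoter, the Three-way Junction dimeric Broccoli (3WJdB) aptamer, and a T7 terminator (the "T" in the name presumably refers to this terminator). The aptamer itself is not annotated as a feature, but it would occupy the interval between the promoter and terminator. The product is a non-coding RNA rather than a protein. Broccoli-type aptamers bind a small-molecule fluorogenic dye and activate its fluorescence, and here the dimeric Broccoli is arranged on a three-way junction RNA scaffold.

Because transcription depends on T7 RNA polymerase, expression requires a host that supplies that enzyme or an in vitro transcription reaction. The construct serves as a fluorescent RNA reporter. According to the associated publication title, it belongs to work developing a split fluorescent aptamer for visualizing RNA-RNA assembly in vivo, where the intact 3WJdB would plausibly act as the unsplit reference, though the record does not state this.
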