Features (pLannotate 1.2.2; 14 found; start..end, strand, type, name):
     88..109     +  protein_bind   CAP binding site: CAP binding activates transcription in the presence of cAMP. E. coli catabolite activator protein
    124..154     +  promoter       lac promoter: promoter for the E. coli lac operon
    162..178     +  protein_bind   lac operator: The lac repressor binds to the lac operator to inhibit transcription in E. coli. This inhibition can be relieved by adding lactose or isopropyl-β-D-thiogalactopyranoside (IPTG). lac repressor encoded by lacI
    215..251     -  misc_feature   MCS (fragment): pUC18/19 multiple cloning site
    259..277     +  promoter       T7 promoter: promoter for bacteriophage T7 RNA polymerase
    431..477     +  terminator     T7 terminator: transcription terminator for bacteriophage T7 RNA polymerase
    478..499     -  misc_feature   MCS (fragment): pUC18/19 multiple cloning site
    496..653     +  CDS            lacZα (fragment): LacZα fragment of β-galactosidase; lacZ fragment
    659..758     -  misc_feature   bom (fragment): basis of mobility region from pBR322
    860..895     -  CDS            rop (fragment): Rop protein, which maintains plasmids at low copy number; rop
    990..1094    +  promoter       AmpR promoter: bla
   1095..1955    +  CDS            AmpR: β-lactamase; bla; confers resistance to ampicillin, carbenicillin, and related antibiotics
   2126..2714    +  rep_origin     ori: high-copy-number ColE1/pMB1/pBR322/pUC origin of replication
   2897..75      +  CDS            lacI (fragment) (across the origin): lac repressor; lacI; The lac repressor binds to the lac operator to inhibit transcription in E. coli. This inhibition can be relieved by adding lactose or isopropyl-β-D-thiogalactopyranoside (IPTG).
>Addgene plasmid #87308 | pUC19-T7-3WJdB-T | addgene full sequence | sequence record 174739 | Addgene NGS Result
GCCTCTCCCCGCGCGTTGGCCGATTCATTAATGCAGCTGGCACGACAGGTTTCCCGACTGGAAAGCGGGC
AGTGAGCGCAACGCAATTAATGTGAGTTAGCTCACTCATTAGGCACCCCAGGCTTTACACTTTATGCTTC
CGGCTCGTATGTTGTGTGGAATTGTGAGCGGATAACAATTTCACACAGGAAACAGCTATGACCATGATTA
CGCCAAGCTTGCATGCCTGCAGGTCGACTCTAGACGATCCCGCGAAATTAATACGACTCACTATAGGACC
CACATACTCTGATGATCCGAGACGGTCGGGTCCAGATATTCGTATCTGTCGAGTAGAGTGTGGGCTCGGA
TCATTCATGGCAAGAGACGGTCGGGTCCAGATATTCGTATCTGTCGAGTAGAGTGTGGGCTCTTGCCATG
TGTATGTGGGTAGCATAACCCCTTGGGGCCTCTAAACGGGTCTTGAGGGGTTTTTTGCCCGGGTACCGAG
CTCGAATTCACTGGCCGTCGTTTTACAACGTCGTGACTGGGAAAACCCTGGCGTTACCCAACTTAATCGC
CTTGCAGCACATCCCCCTTTCGCCAGCTGGCGTAATAGCGAAGAGGCCCGCACCGATCGCCCTTCCCAAC
AGTTGCGCAGCCTGAATGGCGAATGGCGCCTGATGCGGTATTTTCTCCTTACGCATCTGTGCGGTATTTC
ACACCGCATATGGTGCACTCTCAGTACAATCTGCTCTGATGCCGCATAGTTAAGCCAGCCCCGACACCCG
CCAACACCCGCTGACGCGCCCTGACGGGCTTGTCTGCTCCCGGCATCCGCTTACAGACAAGCTGTGACCG
TCTCCGGGAGCTGCATGTGTCAGAGGTTTTCACCGTCATCACCGAAACGCGCGAGACGAAAGGGCCTCGT
GATACGCCTATTTTTATAGGTTAATGTCATGATAATAATGGTTTCTTAGACGTCAGGTGGCACTTTTCGG
GGAAATGTGCGCGGAACCCCTATTTGTTTATTTTTCTAAATACATTCAAATATGTATCCGCTCATGAGAC
AATAACCCTGATAAATGCTTCAATAATATTGAAAAAGGAAGAGTATGAGTATTCAACATTTCCGTGTCGC
CCTTATTCCCTTTTTTGCGGCATTTTGCCTTCCTGTTTTTGCTCACCCAGAAACGCTGGTGAAAGTAAAA
GATGCTGAAGATCAGTTGGGTGCACGAGTGGGTTACATCGAACTGGATCTCAACAGCGGTAAGATCCTTG
AGAGTTTTCGCCCCGAAGAACGTTTTCCAATGATGAGCACTTTTAAAGTTCTGCTATGTGGCGCGGTATT
ATCCCGTATTGACGCCGGGCAAGAGCAACTCGGTCGCCGCATACACTATTCTCAGAATGACTTGGTTGAG
TACTCACCAGTCACAGAAAAGCATCTTACGGATGGCATGACAGTAAGAGAATTATGCAGTGCTGCCATAA
CCATGAGTGATAACACTGCGGCCAACTTACTTCTGACAACGATCGGAGGACCGAAGGAGCTAACCGCTTT
TTTGCACAACATGGGGGATCATGTAACTCGCCTTGATCGTTGGGAACCGGAGCTGAATGAAGCCATACCA
AACGACGAGCGTGACACCACGATGCCTGTAGCAATGGCAACAACGTTGCGCAAACTATTAACTGGCGAAC
TACTTACTCTAGCTTCCCGGCAACAATTAATAGACTGGATGGAGGCGGATAAAGTTGCAGGACCACTTCT
GCGCTCGGCCCTTCCGGCTGGCTGGTTTATTGCTGATAAATCTGGAGCCGGTGAGCGTGGGTCTCGCGGT
ATCATTGCAGCACTGGGGCCAGATGGTAAGCCCTCCCGTATCGTAGTTATCTACACGACGGGGAGTCAGG
CAACTATGGATGAACGAAATAGACAGATCGCTGAGATAGGTGCCTCACTGATTAAGCATTGGTAACTGTC
AGACCAAGTTTACTCATATATACTTTAGATTGATTTAAAACTTCATTTTTAATTTAAAAGGATCTAGGTG
AAGATCCTTTTTGATAATCTCATGACCAAAATCCCTTAACGTGAGTTTTCGTTCCACTGAGCGTCAGACC
CCGTAGAAAAGATCAAAGGATCTTCTTGAGATCCTTTTTTTCTGCGCGTAATCTGCTGCTTGCAAACAAA
AAAACCACCGCTACCAGCGGTGGTTTGTTTGCCGGATCAAGAGCTACCAACTCTTTTTCCGAAGGTAACT
GGCTTCAGCAGAGCGCAGATACCAAATACTGTTCTTCTAGTGTAGCCGTAGTTAGGCCACCACTTCAAGA
ACTCTGTAGCACCGCCTACATACCTCGCTCTGCTAATCCTGTTACCAGTGGCTGCTGCCAGTGGCGATAA
GTCGTGTCTTACCGGGTTGGACTCAAGACGATAGTTACCGGATAAGGCGCAGCGGTCGGGCTGAACGGGG
GGTTCGTGCACACAGCCCAGCTTGGAGCGAACGACCTACACCGAACTGAGATACCTACAGCGTGAGCTAT
GAGAAAGCGCCACGCTTCCCGAAGGGAGAAAGGCGGACAGGTATCCGGTAAGCGGCAGGGTCGGAACAGG
AGAGCGCACGAGGGAGCTTCCAGGGGGAAACGCCTGGTATCTTTATAGTCCTGTCGGGTTTCGCCACCTC
TGACTTGAGCGTCGATTTTTGTGATGCTCGTCAGGGGGGCGGAGCCTATGGAAAAACGCCAGCAACGCGG
CCTTTTTACGGTTCCTGGCCTTTTGCTGGCCTTTTGCTCACATGTTCTTTCCTGCGTTATCCCCTGATTC
TGTGGATAACCGTATTACCGCCTTTGAGTGAGCTGATACCGCTCGCCGCAGCCGAACGACCGAGCGCAGC
GAGTCAGTGAGCGAGGAAGCGGAAGAGCGCCCAATACGCAAACC
